>Addgene plasmid #144521 | TFORF3045 | addgene full sequence | sequence record 404211 | Addgene NGS Result
TTAATGTAGTCTTATGCAATACTCTTGTAGTCTTGCAACATGGTAACGATGAGTTAGCAACATGCCTTAC
AAGGAGAGAAAAAGCACCGTGCATGCCGATTGGTGGAAGTAAGGTGGTACGATCGTGCCTTATTAGGAAG
GCAACAGACGGGTCTGACATGGATTGGACGAACCACTGAATTGCCGCATTGCAGAGATATTGTATTTAAG
TGCCTAGCTCGATACATAAACGGGTCTCTCTGGTTAGACCAGATCTGAGCCTGGGAGCTCTCTGGCTAAC
TAGGGAACCCACTGCTTAAGCCTCAATAAAGCTTGCCTTGAGTGCTTCAAGTAGTGTGTGCCCGTCTGTT
GTGTGACTCTGGTAACTAGAGATCCCTCAGACCCTTTTAGTCAGTGTGGAAAATCTCTAGCAGTGGCGCC
CGAACAGGGACTTGAAAGCGAAAGGGAAACCAGAGGAGCTCTCTCGACGCAGGACTCGGCTTGCTGAAGC
GCGCACGGCAAGAGGCGAGGGGCGGCGACTGGTGAGTACGCCAAAAATTTTGACTAGCGGAGGCTAGAAG
GAGAGAGATGGGTGCGAGAGCGTCAGTATTAAGCGGGGGAGAATTAGATCGCGATGGGAAAAAATTCGGT
TAAGGCCAGGGGGAAAGAAAAAATATAAATTAAAACATATAGTATGGGCAAGCAGGGAGCTAGAACGATT
CGCAGTTAATCCTGGCCTGTTAGAAACATCAGAAGGCTGTAGACAAATACTGGGACAGCTACAACCATCC
CTTCAGACAGGATCAGAAGAACTTAGATCATTATATAATACAGTAGCAACCCTCTATTGTGTGCATCAAA
GGATAGAGATAAAAGACACCAAGGAAGCTTTAGACAAGATAGAGGAAGAGCAAAACAAAAGTAAGACCAC
CGCACAGCAAGCGGCCGCTGATCTTCAGACCTGGAGGAGGAGATATGAGGGACAATTGGAGAAGTGAATT
ATATAAATATAAAGTAGTAAAAATTGAACCATTAGGAGTAGCACCCACCAAGGCAAAGAGAAGAGTGGTG
CAGAGAGAAAAAAGAGCAGTGGGAATAGGAGCTTTGTTCCTTGGGTTCTTGGGAGCAGCAGGAAGCACTA
TGGGCGCAGCGTCAATGACGCTGACGGTACAGGCCAGACAATTATTGTCTGGTATAGTGCAGCAGCAGAA
CAATTTGCTGAGGGCTATTGAGGCGCAACAGCATCTGTTGCAACTCACAGTCTGGGGCATCAAGCAGCTC
CAGGCAAGAATCCTGGCTGTGGAAAGATACCTAAAGGATCAACAGCTCCTGGGGATTTGGGGTTGCTCTG
GAAAACTCATTTGCACCACTGCTGTGCCTTGGAATGCTAGTTGGAGTAATAAATCTCTGGAACAGATTTG
GAATCACACGACCTGGATGGAGTGGGACAGAGAAATTAACAATTACACAAGCTTAATACACTCCTTAATT
GAAGAATCGCAAAACCAGCAAGAAAAGAATGAACAAGAATTATTGGAATTAGATAAATGGGCAAGTTTGT
GGAATTGGTTTAACATAACAAATTGGCTGTGGTATATAAAATTATTCATAATGATAGTAGGAGGCTTGGT
AGGTTTAAGAATAGTTTTTGCTGTACTTTCTATAGTGAATAGAGTTAGGCAGGGATATTCACCATTATCG
TTTCAGACCCACCTCCCAACCCCGAGGGGACCCATGCATTGCATCTCAATTAGTCAGCAACCAGGTGTGG
AAAGTCCCCAGGCTCCCCAGCAGGCAGAAGTATGCAAAGCATGCGTCTCAATTAGTCAGCAACCATAGTC
CCGCCCCTAACTCCGCCCATCCCGCCCCTAACTCCGCCCAGTTCCGCCCATTCTCCGCCCCATGGCTGAC
TAATTTTTTTTATTTATGCAGAGGCCGAGGCCGCCTCGGCCTCTGAGCTATTCCAGAAGTAGTGAGGAGG
CTTTTTTGGAGGCCTAGGCTTTTGCAAAAAGCTTTCTAGAGGTACCACCGGAGCTTACCATGACCGAGTA
CAAGCCCACGGTGCGCCTCGCCACCCGCGACGACGTCCCCAGGGCCGTACGCACCCTCGCCGCCGCGTTC
GCCGACTACCCCGCCACGCGCCACACCGTCGATCCGGACCGCCACATCGAGCGGGTCACCGAGCTGCAAG
AACTCTTCCTCACGCGCGTCGGGCTCGACATCGGCAAGGTGTGGGTCGCGGACGACGGCGCCGCCGTGGC
GGTCTGGACCACGCCGGAGAGCGTCGAAGCGGGGGCGGTGTTCGCCGAGATCGGCCCGCGCATGGCCGAG
TTGAGCGGTTCCCGGCTGGCCGCGCAGCAACAGATGGAAGGCCTCCTGGCGCCGCACCGGCCCAAGGAGC
CCGCGTGGTTCCTGGCCACCGTCGGCGTCTCGCCCGACCACCAGGGCAAGGGTCTGGGCAGCGCCGTCGT
GCTCCCCGGAGTGGAGGCGGCCGAGCGCGCCGGGGTGCCCGCCTTCCTGGAGACCTCCGCGCCCCGCAAC
CTCCCCTTCTACGAGCGGCTCGGCTTCACCGTCACCGCCGACGTCGAGGTGCCCGAAGGACCGCGCACCT
GGTGCATGACCCGCAAGCCCGGTGCCAGTTAACGAATTCTAGATCTTGAGACAAATGGCAGTATTCATCC
ACAATTTTAAAAGAAAAGGGGGGATTGGGGGGTACAGTGCAGGGGAAAGAATAGTAGACATAATAGCAAC
AGACATACAAACTAAAGAATTACAAAAACAAATTACAAAAATTCAAAATTTTCGGGTTTATTACAGGGAC
AGCAGAGATCCACTTTGGCGCCGGCTCGAGGCCTGCAGGTGCAAAGATGGATAAAGTTTTAAACAGAGAG
GAATCTTTGCAGCTAATGGACCTTCTAGGTCTTGAAAGGAGTGGGAATTGGCTCCGGTGCCCGTCAGTGG
GCAGAGCGCACATCGCCCACAGTCCCCGAGAAGTTGGGGGGAGGGGTCGGCAATTGAACCGGTGCCTAGA
GAAGGTGGCGCGGGGTAAACTGGGAAAGTGATGTCGTGTACTGGCTCCGCCTTTTTCCCGAGGGTGGGGG
AGAACCGTATATAAGTGCAGTAGTCGCCGTGAACGTTCTTTTTCGCAACGGGTTTGCCGCCAGAACACAG
GTAAGTGCCGTGTGTGGTTCCCGCGGGCCTGGCCTCTTTACGGGTTATGGCCCTTGCGTGCCTTGAATTA
CTTCCACCTGGCTGCAGTACGTGATTCTTGATCCCGAGCTTCGGGTTGGAAGTGGGTGGGAGAGTTCGAG
GCCTTGCGCTTAAGGAGCCCCTTCGCCTCGTGCTTGAGTTGAGGCCTGGCCTGGGCGCTGGGGCCGCCGC
GTGCGAATCTGGTGGCACCTTCGCGCCTGTCTCGCTGCTTTCGATAAGTCTCTAGCCATTTAAAATTTTT
GATGACCTGCTGCGACGCTTTTTTTCTGGCAAGATAGTCTTGTAAATGCGGGCCAAGATCTGCACACTGG
TATTTCGGTTTTTGGGGCCGCGGGCGGCGACGGGGCCCGTGCGTCCCAGCGCACATGTTCGGCGAGGCGG
GGCCTGCGAGCGCGGCCACCGAGAATCGGACGGGGGTAGTCTCAAGCTGGCCGGCCTGCTCTGGTGCCTG
GCCTCGCGCCGCCGTGTATCGCCCCGCCCTGGGCGGCAAGGCTGGCCCGGTCGGCACCAGTTGCGTGAGC
GGAAAGATGGCCGCTTCCCGGCCCTGCTGCAGGGAGCTCAAAATGGAGGACGCGGCGCTCGGGAGAGCGG
GCGGGTGAGTCACCCACACAAAGGAAAAGGGCCTTTCCGTCCTCAGCCGTCGCTTCATGTGACTCCACGG
AGTACCGGGCGCCGTCCAGGCACCTCGATTAGTTCTCGAGCTTTTGGAGTACGTCGTCTTTAGGTTGGGG
GGAGGGGTTTTATGCGATGGAGTTTCCCCACACTGAGTGGGTGGAGACTGAAGTTAGGCCAGCTTGGCAC
TTGATGTAATTCTCCTTGGAATTTGCCCTTTTTGAGTTTGGATCTTGGTTCATTCTCAAGCCTCAGACAG
TGGTTCAAAGTTTTTTTCTTCCATTTCAGGTGTCGTGAGGCTAGCATCGATTGATCAACAAGTTTGTACA
AAAAAGTTGGCACCATGGCGCTCACCAGCTTTTTACCTGCACCTACTCAGCTATCTCAGGACCAGCTTGA
GGCTGAAGAAAAGGCAAGATCCCAGAGATCACGGCAGACCTCACTGGTCTCCTCCCGAAGAGAACCTCCC
CCGTACGGATACCGGAAAGGCTGGATACCTCGGTTATTAGAGGATTTTGGAGATGGAGGTGCTTTTCCAG
AGATCCATGTGGCCCAGTATCCACTGGATATGGGACGAAAGAAAAAAATGTCGAATGCGCTGGCCATTCA
GGTGGATTCTGAAGGAAAAATTAAATATGATGCAATTGCTCGACAAGGACAGTCAAAAGACAAGGTCATT
TATAGCAAATACACTGACCTGGTTCCAAAGGAGGTTATGAATGCAGATGATCCAGACCTGCAAAGGCCCG
ATGAAGAAGCTATTAAAGAGATAACAGAAAAGACAAGAGTAGCCTTAGAAAAATCTGTATCACAGAAGGT
CGCCGCAGCCATGCCAGTTCGAGCAGCTGACAAATTGGCTCCTGCTCAGTATATCCGATACACACCATCT
CAGCAAGGAGTGGCATTCAACTCTGGAGCTAAACAGAGGGTTATTCGGATGGTAGAAATGCAGAAAGATC
CAATGGAGCCTCCAAGGTTCAAGATTAATAAGAAAATTCCCCGGGGACCACCTTCTCCTCCTGCGCCTGT
CATGCATTCTCCTAGCCGAAAGATGACTGTAAAGGAACAACAAGAGTGGAAGATTCCTCCTTGTATTTCT
AACTGGAAAAATGCAAAGGGTTATACAATTCCATTAGACAAACGTCTGGCTGCTGATGGAAGAGGACTAC
AGACAGTACACATAAATGAAAATTTCGCCAAATTGGCAGAAGCCCTCTACATTGCTGATCGGAAGGCTCG
TGAAGCTGTGGAAATGCGTGCCCAAGTAGAGAGAAAAATGGCTCAGAAAGAAAAGGAAAAACATGAAGAG
AAACTTAGAGAAATGGCCCAGAAAGCCAGGGAAAGAAGAGCTGGGATCAAAACTCATGTGGAAAAAGAGG
ATGGGGAGGCACGTGAGAGGGATGAAATCCGGCATGACAGGCGAAAAGAGAGACAGCATGACCGGAATCT
TTCCAGGGCAGCTCCTGATAAGAGGTCGAAACTTCAGAGAAATGAAAATCGGGATATCAGTGAAGTTATT
GCTCTCGGTGTTCCTAATCCTCGGACTTCCAATGAAGTTCAGTATGACCAAAGGCTCTTCAACCAATCCA
AGGGTATGGACAGTGGATTTGCAGGTGGAGAAGATGAAATTTATAATGTTTATGATCAAGCCTGGAGAGG
TGGTAAAGATATGGCCCAGAGTATTTATAGGCCCAGTAAAAATCTGGACAAGGACATGTATGGTGATGAC
CTAGAAGCCAGAATAAAGACCAACAGATTTGTTCCCGACAAGGAGTTTTCTGGTTCAGACCGTAGACAGA
GAGGCCGAGAAGGACCAGTTCAGTTTGAGGAAGATCCTTTTGGTTTGGACAAGTTTTTGGAAGAAGCCAA
ACAGCATGGTGGCTCTAAAAGACCCTCAGATAGCAGCCGCCCCAAGGAACACGAGCATGAAGGCAAGAAG
AGGAGGAAGGAATTGCCAACTTTCTTGTACAAAGTGGTTGATATCGGTAAGCCTATCCCTAACCCTCTCC
TCGGTCTCGATTCTACGTAGTAATGAACTAGTCCGTAACTTGAAAGTATTTCGATTTCTTGGCTTTATAT
ATCTTGTGGAAAGGACGACGAGGGTATCGTATTACATGAACTACGCGTTAAGTCGACAATCAACCTCTGG
ATTACAAAATTTGTGAAAGATTGACTGGTATTCTTAACTATGTTGCTCCTTTTACGCTATGTGGATACGC
TGCTTTAATGCCTTTGTATCATGCTATTGCTTCCCGTATGGCTTTCATTTTCTCCTCCTTGTATAAATCC
TGGTTGCTGTCTCTTTATGAGGAGTTGTGGCCCGTTGTCAGGCAACGTGGCGTGGTGTGCACTGTGTTTG
CTGACGCAACCCCCACTGGTTGGGGCATTGCCACCACCTGTCAGCTCCTTTCCGGGACTTTCGCTTTCCC
CCTCCCTATTGCCACGGCGGAACTCATCGCCGCCTGCCTTGCCCGCTGCTGGACAGGGGCTCGGCTGTTG
GGCACTGACAATTCCGTGGTGTTGTCGGGGAAATCATCGTCCTTTCCTTGGCTGCTCGCCTGTGTTGCCA
CCTGGATTCTGCGCGGGACGTCCTTCTGCTACGTCCCTTCGGCCCTCAATCCAGCGGACCTTCCTTCCCG
CGGCCTGCTGCCGGCTCTGCGGCCTCTTCCGCGTCTTCGCCTTCGCCCTCAGACGAGTCGGATCTCCCTT
TGGGCCGCCTCCCCGCGTCGACTTTAAGACCAATGACTTACAAGGCAGCTGTAGATCTTAGCCACTTTTT
AAAAGAAAAGGGGGGACTGGAAGGGCTAATTCACTCCCAACGAAGACAAGATCTGCTTTTTGCTTGTACT
GGGTCTCTCTGGTTAGACCAGATCTGAGCCTGGGAGCTCTCTGGCTAACTAGGGAACCCACTGCTTAAGC
CTCAATAAAGCTTGCCTTGAGTGCTTCAAGTAGTGTGTGCCCGTCTGTTGTGTGACTCTGGTAACTAGAG
ATCCCTCAGACCCTTTTAGTCAGTGTGGAAAATCTCTAGCAGTACGTATAGTAGTTCATGTCATCTTATT
ATTCAGTATTTATAACTTGCAAAGAAATGAATATCAGAGAGTGAGAGGAACTTGTTTATTGCAGCTTATA
ATGGTTACAAATAAAGCAATAGCATCACAAATTTCACAAATAAAGCATTTTTTTCACTGCATTCTAGTTG
TGGTTTGTCCAAACTCATCAATGTATCTTATCATGTCTGGCTCTAGCTATCCCGCCCCTAACTCCGCCCA
TCCCGCCCCTAACTCCGCCCAGTTCCGCCCATTCTCCGCCCCATGGCTGACTAATTTTTTTTATTTATGC
AGAGGCCGAGGCCGCCTCGGCCTCTGAGCTATTCCAGAAGTAGTGAGGAGGCTTTTTTGGAGGCCTAGGG
ACGTACCCAATTCGCCCTATAGTGAGTCGTATTACGCGCGCTCACTGGCCGTCGTTTTACAACGTCGTGA
CTGGGAAAACCCTGGCGTTACCCAACTTAATCGCCTTGCAGCACATCCCCCTTTCGCCAGCTGGCGTAAT
AGCGAAGAGGCCCGCACCGATCGCCCTTCCCAACAGTTGCGCAGCCTGAATGGCGAATGGG
[124 nt withheld, positions 7412-7535]
C
[91 nt withheld, positions 7537-7627]
A
[49 nt withheld, positions 7629-7677]
CCTTTGACGTTGGAGTCCACGTTCTTT
[37 nt withheld, positions 7705-7741]
ACCCTATCTCGGTCTATTCTTTTGATTTATAAGGGATTTTGCCGATTTCGGCCTATTGGTTAAAAAATGA
GCTGATTTAACAAAAATTTAACGCGAATTTTAACAAAATATTAACGCTTACAATTTAGGTGGCACTTTTC
GGGGAAATGTGCGCGGAACCCCTATTTGTTTATTTTTCTAAATACATTCAAATATGTATCCGCTCATGAG
ACAATAACCCTGATAAATGCTTCAATAATATTGAAAAAGGAAGAGTATGAGTATTCAACATTTCCGTGTC
GCCCTTATTCCCTTTTTTGCGGCATTTTGCCTTCCTGTTTTTGCTCACCCAGAAACGCTGGTGAAAGTAA
AAGATGCTGAAGATCAGTTGGGTGCACGAGTGGGTTACATCGAACTGGATCTCAACAGCGGTAAGATCCT
TGAGAGTTTTCGCCCCGAAGAACGTTTTCCAATGATGAGCACTTTTAAAGTTCTGCTATGTGGCGCGGTA
TTATCCCGTATTGACGCCGGGCAAGAGCAACTCGGTCGCCGCATACACTATTCTCAGAATGACTTGGTTG
AGTACTCACCAGTCACAGAAAAGCATCTTACGGATGGCATGACAGTAAGAGAATTATGCAGTGCTGCCAT
AACCATGAGTGATAACACTGCGGCCAACTTACTTCTGACAACGATCGGAGGACCGAAGGAGCTAACCGCT
TTTTTGCACAACATGGGGGATCATGTAACTCGCCTTGATCGTTGGGAACCGGAGCTGAATGAAGCCATAC
CAAACGACGAGCGTGACACCACGATGCCTGTAGCAATGGCAACAACGTTGCGCAAACTATTAACTGGCGA
ACTACTTACTCTAGCTTCCCGGCAACAATTAATAGACTGGATGGAGGCGGATAAAGTTGCAGGACCACTT
CTGCGCTCGGCCCTTCCGGCTGGCTGGTTTATTGCTGATAAATCTGGAGCCGGTGAGCGTGGGTCTCGCG
GTATCATTGCAGCACTGGGGCCAGATGGTAAGCCCTCCCGTATCGTAGTTATCTACACGACGGGGAGTCA
GGCAACTATGGATGAACGAAATAGACAGATCGCTGAGATAGGTGCCTCACTGATTAAGCATTGGTAACTG
TCAGACCAAGTTTACTCATATATACTTTAGATTGATTTAAAACTTCATTTTTAATTTAAAAGGATCTAGG
TGAAGATCCTTTTTGATAATCTCATGACCAAAATCCCTTAACGTGAGTTTTCGTTCCACTGAGCGTCAGA
CCCCGTAGAAAAGATCAAAGGATCTTCTTGAGATCCTTTTTTTCTGCGCGTAATCTGCTGCTTGCAAACA
AAAAAACCACCGCTACCAGCGGTGGTTTGTTTGCCGGATCAAGAGCTACCAACTCTTTTTCCGAAGGTAA
CTGGCTTCAGCAGAGCGCAGATACCAAATACTGTTCTTCTAGTGTAGCCGTAGTTAGGCCACCACTTCAA
GAACTCTGTAGCACCGCCTACATACCTCGCTCTGCTAATCCTGTTACCAGTGGCTGCTGCCAGTGGCGAT
AAGTCGTGTCTTACCGGGTTGGACTCAAGACGATAGTTACCGGATAAGGCGCAGCGGTCGGGCTGAACGG
GGGGTTCGTGCACACAGCCCAGCTTGGAGCGAACGACCTACACCGAACTGAGATACCTACAGCGTGAGCT
ATGAGAAAGCGCCACGCTTCCCGAAGGGAGAAAGGCGGACAGGTATCCGGTAAGCGGCAGGGTCGGAACA
GGAGAGCGCACGAGGGAGCTTCCAGGGGGAAACGCCTGGTATCTTTATAGTCCTGTCGGGTTTCGCCACC
TCTGACTTGAGCGTCGATTTTTGTGATGCTCGTCAGGGGGGCGGAGCCTATGGAAAAACGCCAGCAACGC
GGCCTTTTTACGGTTCCTGGCCTTTTGCTGGCCTTTTGCTCACATGTTCTTTCCTGCGTTATCCCCTGAT
TCTGTGGATAACCGTATTACCGCCTTTGAGTGAGCTGATACCGCTCGCCGCAGCCGAACGACCGAGCGCA
GCGAGTCAGTGAGCGAGGAAGCGGAAGAGCGCCCAATACGCAAACCGCCTCTCCCCGCGCGTTGGCCGAT
TCATTAATGCAGCTGGCACGACAGGTTTCCCGACTGGAAAGCGGGCAGTGAGCGCAACGCAATTAATGTG
AGTTAGCTCACTCATTAGGCACCCCAGGCTTTACACTTTATGCTTCCGGCTCGTATGTTGTGTGGAATTG
TGAGCGGATAACAATTTCACACAGGAAACAGCTATGACCATGATTACGCCAAGCGCGCAATTAACCCTCA
CTAAAGGGAACAAAAGCTGGAGCTGCAAGC
Features (pLannotate 1.2.2; 34 found; start..end, strand, type, name):
      5..231     +  promoter       RSV promoter: Rous sarcoma virus enhancer/promoter
    232..412     +  LTR            5' LTR (truncated): truncated 5' long terminal repeat (LTR) from HIV-1
    459..584     +  misc_feature   HIV-1 Ψ: packaging signal of human immunodeficiency virus type 1
    568..931     +  CDS            HIV-1 gag (fragment): gag protein from human immunodeficiency virus 1; gag
   1077..1310    +  misc_feature   RRE: The Rev response element (RRE) of HIV-1 allows for Rev-dependent mRNA export from the nucleus to the cytoplasm.
   1687..1713    +  CDS            Rev (fragment): human immunodeficiency virus 1 (HIV-1) Rev protein; rev; enhances nuclear export of unspliced and incompletely spliced viral mRNAs
   1720..1743    +  promoter       SV40 promoter (fragment): SV40 early promoter
   1744..1815    +  promoter       SV40 promoter (fragment): SV40 enhancer and early promoter
   1839..1974    +  rep_origin     SV40 ori: SV40 origin of replication
   2020..2616    +  CDS            PuroR (fragment): puromycin N-acetyltransferase; pac from Streptomyces; confers resistance to puromycin
   2665..2782    +  misc_feature   cPPT/CTS: central polypurine tract and central termination sequence of HIV-1
   2847..2913    +  CDS            small t antigen (fragment): SV40 (simian virus 40) small t antigen
   2920..4098    +  promoter       EF-1α promoter: strong constitutive promoter for human elongation factor EF-1α
   4119..4136    +  protein_bind   attB1 (fragment): mutant version of attB; core recombination site for the Gateway® BP reaction BP Clonase™
   4145..5752    +  CDS            SNW1: SNW1_HUMAN - Also known as SKIIP, SKIP From Homo sapiens (Human).
   5760..5777    -  protein_bind   attB2 (fragment): mutant version of attB; core recombination site for the Gateway® BP reaction BP Clonase™
   5786..5827    +  CDS            V5 tag: epitope tag from simian virus 5
   5843..5896    +  promoter       U6 promoter (fragment): RNA polymerase III promoter for human U6 snRNA
   5938..6526    +  misc_feature   WPRE: woodchuck hepatitis virus posttranscriptional regulatory element
   6577..6596    +  misc_feature   cPPT/CTS (fragment): central polypurine tract and central termination sequence of HIV-1
   6598..6831    +  LTR            3' LTR (ΔU3): self-inactivating 3' long terminal repeat (LTR) from HIV-1
   6909..7030    +  polyA_signal   SV40 poly(A) signal: SV40 polyadenylation signal
   7070..7205    +  rep_origin     SV40 ori: SV40 origin of replication
   7226..7244    -  promoter       T7 promoter: promoter for bacteriophage T7 RNA polymerase
   7252..7407    +  CDS            lacZα (fragment): LacZα fragment of β-galactosidase; lacZ fragment
   7412..7840    +  rep_origin     f1 ori (sequence partly withheld): f1 bacteriophage origin of replication; arrow indicates direction of (+) strand synthesis
   7893..7997    +  promoter       AmpR promoter: bla
   7998..8858    +  CDS            AmpR: β-lactamase; bla; confers resistance to ampicillin, carbenicillin, and related antibiotics
   9029..9617    +  rep_origin     ori: high-copy-number ColE1/pMB1/pBR322/pUC origin of replication
   9800..9892    +  CDS            lacI (fragment): lac repressor; lacI; The lac repressor binds to the lac operator to inhibit transcription in E. coli. This inhibition can be relieved by adding lactose or isopropyl-β-D-thiogalactopyranoside (IPTG).
   9905..9926    +  protein_bind   CAP binding site: CAP binding activates transcription in the presence of cAMP. E. coli catabolite activator protein
   9941..9971    +  promoter       lac promoter: promoter for the E. coli lac operon
   9979..9995    +  protein_bind   lac operator: The lac repressor binds to the lac operator to inhibit transcription in E. coli. This inhibition can be relieved by adding lactose or isopropyl-β-D-thiogalactopyranoside (IPTG). lac repressor encoded by lacI
  10040..10058   +  promoter       T3 promoter: promoter for bacteriophage T3 RNA polymerase
