[The description below was written by a language model from this plasmid's Addgene catalogue record and pLannotate feature annotations shown in this document.]
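Description:
TFORF3045 is a lentiviral mammalian expression plasmid built on the pLX_TRC317 backbone, carrying the human SNW1 open reading frame (also known as SKIP/SKIIP) as one member of a barcoded transcription factor ORF collection. In bacteria it is maintained through a high-copy ColE1/pUC-type origin and selected with ampicillin via the β-lactamase gene. An f1 origin and remnants of a lac/T7/T3 cloning region are also present in the backbone. The depositor notes that the plasmid can recombine, as is common for vectors containing LTR repeats.

The viral portion follows a third-generation, self-inactivating design. An RSV promoter drives a truncated HIV-1 5' LTR, followed by the Ψ packaging signal, a gag fragment, the Rev response element and a cPPT/CTS, and the cassette ends in a ΔU3 3' LTR with an SV40 polyadenylation signal downstream. Within the transfer cassette, an SV40 promoter drives a puromycin N-acetyltransferase gene for selecting transduced cells. A separate EF-1α promoter drives SNW1. The ORF was introduced by Gateway cloning and is flanked by attB1 and attB2 remnants, with a C-terminal V5 epitope tag for detection. A WPRE after the ORF enhances transcript stability and expression.

According to the record, each construct in the collection carries a unique 24-bp barcode that identifies the transcription factor in pooled overexpression screens, such as those surveying directed differentiation. The barcode is not annotated as a feature, so the table does not establish its position. The short U6 promoter fragment annotated between the V5 tag and the WPRE is probably a partial match rather than a functional promoter.
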