Addgene plasmid #144521: TFORF3045
Purpose: Lentiviral vector for overexpressing transcription factor ORFs with unique 24-bp barcodes. Barcodes facilitate identification of transcription factors in pooled screens.
Depositing lab: Feng Zhang. Depositing organization: Broad Institute. Publication: A transcription factor atlas of directed differentiation. Joung J, Ma S, Tay T, Geiger-Schuller KR, Kirchgatterer PC, Verdine VK, Guo B, Arias-Garcia MA, Allen WE, Singh A, Kuksenko O, Abudayyeh OO, Gootenberg JS, Fu Z, Macrae RK, Buenrostro JD, Regev A, Zhang F. Cell. 2023 Jan 5;186(1):209-229.e26. doi: 10.1016/j.cell.2022.11.026. PubMed 36608654.
Backbone
  Vector backbone: pLX_TRC317
  Backbone manufacturer: Broad Institute Genetic Perturbation Platform
  Backbone size w/o insert (bp): 8264
  Vector type: Mammalian Expression, Lentiviral
  Selectable markers: Puromycin
Growth in bacteria
  Bacterial resistance: Ampicillin, 100 μg/mL
  Growth temperature: 37°C
  Growth strain: NEB Stable
  Copy number: High Copy
Gene/Insert
  Gene/Insert name: SNW1
  Species: H. sapiens (human)
  Insert size (bp): 1817
  Entrez Gene: SNW1 (a.k.a. Bx42, FUN20, NCOA-62, PRPF45, Prp45, SKIIP, SKIP, SKIP1)
  Promoter: EF1a
  Tag / fusion protein: V5 (C terminal on insert)
  Cloning method: Gateway Cloning
  Sequencing primers: 5′ GGGTGGAGACTGAAGTTAGGCCAG; 3′ CACATAGCGTAAAAGGAGCAACATAG
Resource information
  A portion of this plasmid was derived from a plasmid made by: Broad Institute Genetic Perturbation Platform
Terms and licenses: Academic/Nonprofit Terms; Industry Terms: Not Available to Industry
Depositor comments: NM_012245.2 Please test multiple small colonies in case of plasmid recombination. To make this collection available in a timely manner, a portion of this collection was not fully sequenced by Addgene. If an Addgene verified full plasmid sequence is not available, please contact us prior to placing an order to request the full sequence.
How to cite: TFORF3045 was a gift from Feng Zhang (Addgene plasmid # 144521 ; http://n2t.net/addgene:144521 ; RRID:Addgene_144521)
