>Addgene plasmid #144521 | TFORF3045 | depositor partial sequence | sequence record 285678 | Insert
ATCGATTGATCAACAAGTTTGTACAAAAAAGTTGGCACCATGGCGCTCACCAGCTTTTTACCTGCACCTA
CTCAGCTATCTCAGGACCAGCTTGAGGCTGAAGAAAAGGCAAGATCCCAGAGATCACGGCAGACCTCACT
GGTCTCCTCCCGAAGAGAACCTCCCCCGTACGGATACCGGAAAGGCTGGATACCTCGGTTATTAGAGGAT
TTTGGAGATGGAGGTGCTTTTCCAGAGATCCATGTGGCCCAGTATCCACTGGATATGGGACGAAAGAAAA
AAATGTCGAATGCGCTGGCCATTCAGGTGGATTCTGAAGGAAAAATTAAATATGATGCAATTGCTCGACA
AGGACAGTCAAAAGACAAGGTCATTTATAGCAAATACACTGACCTGGTTCCAAAGGAGGTTATGAATGCA
GATGATCCAGACCTGCAAAGGCCCGATGAAGAAGCTATTAAAGAGATAACAGAAAAGACAAGAGTAGCCT
TAGAAAAATCTGTATCACAGAAGGTCGCCGCAGCCATGCCAGTTCGAGCAGCTGACAAATTGGCTCCTGC
TCAGTATATCCGATACACACCATCTCAGCAAGGAGTGGCATTCAACTCTGGAGCTAAACAGAGGGTTATT
CGGATGGTAGAAATGCAGAAAGATCCAATGGAGCCTCCAAGGTTCAAGATTAATAAGAAAATTCCCCGGG
GACCACCTTCTCCTCCTGCGCCTGTCATGCATTCTCCTAGCCGAAAGATGACTGTAAAGGAACAACAAGA
GTGGAAGATTCCTCCTTGTATTTCTAACTGGAAAAATGCAAAGGGTTATACAATTCCATTAGACAAACGT
CTGGCTGCTGATGGAAGAGGACTACAGACAGTACACATAAATGAAAATTTCGCCAAATTGGCAGAAGCCC
TCTACATTGCTGATCGGAAGGCTCGTGAAGCTGTGGAAATGCGTGCCCAAGTAGAGAGAAAAATGGCTCA
GAAAGAAAAGGAAAAACATGAAGAGAAACTTAGAGAAATGGCCCAGAAAGCCAGGGAAAGAAGAGCTGGG
ATCAAAACTCATGTGGAAAAAGAGGATGGGGAGGCACGTGAGAGGGATGAAATCCGGCATGACAGGCGAA
AAGAGAGACAGCATGACCGGAATCTTTCCAGGGCAGCTCCTGATAAGAGGTCGAAACTTCAGAGAAATGA
AAATCGGGATATCAGTGAAGTTATTGCTCTCGGTGTTCCTAATCCTCGGACTTCCAATGAAGTTCAGTAT
GACCAAAGGCTCTTCAACCAATCCAAGGGTATGGACAGTGGATTTGCAGGTGGAGAAGATGAAATTTATA
ATGTTTATGATCAAGCCTGGAGAGGTGGTAAAGATATGGCCCAGAGTATTTATAGGCCCAGTAAAAATCT
GGACAAGGACATGTATGGTGATGACCTAGAAGCCAGAATAAAGACCAACAGATTTGTTCCCGACAAGGAG
TTTTCTGGTTCAGACCGTAGACAGAGAGGCCGAGAAGGACCAGTTCAGTTTGAGGAAGATCCTTTTGGTT
TGGACAAGTTTTTGGAAGAAGCCAAACAGCATGGTGGCTCTAAAAGACCCTCAGATAGCAGCCGCCCCAA
GGAACACGAGCATGAAGGCAAGAAGAGGAGGAAGGAATTGCCAACTTTCTTGTACAAAGTGGTTGATATC
GGTAAGCCTATCCCTAACCCTCTCCTCGGTCTCGATTCTACGTAGTAATGAACTAGTCCGTAACTTGAAA
GTATTTCGATTTCTTGGCTTTATATATCTTGTGGAAAGGACGACGAGGGTATCGTATTACATGAACT
