>Addgene plasmid #144521 | TFORF3045 | depositor partial sequence | sequence record 285679 | Barcode
CGAGGGTATCGTATTACATGAACT
